>Addgene plasmid #138924 | pPD929 ZF37x1-Compact_EYFP | addgene full sequence | sequence record 324522 | Addgene NGS Result
GTGCCACCTGACGTCGACGGATCGGGAGATCTGCGAGTCAGTGCAGACGGCAAGTGGTCGAGTGCCACTT
GCCGTCTGCACGATCCCTCTGCCGTGAGGACGTGTACGCTCTCTAGAGGGTATATAATGGGGGCCACTAG
TCTACTACCAGAGCTCATCGCTAGCGCCACCATGGTGAGCAAGGGCGAGGAGCTGTTCACCGGGGTGGTG
CCCATCCTGGTCGAGCTGGACGGCGACGTAAACGGCCACAAGTTCAGCGTGTCCGGCGAGGGCGAGGGCG
ATGCCACCTACGGCAAGCTGACCCTGAAGTTCATCTGCACCACCGGCAAGCTGCCCGTGCCCTGGCCCAC
CCTCGTGACCACCTTCGGCTACGGCCTGCAGTGCTTCGCCCGCTACCCCGACCACATGAAGCAGCACGAC
TTCTTCAAGTCCGCCATGCCCGAAGGCTACGTCCAGGAGCGCACCATCTTCTTCAAGGACGACGGCAACT
ACAAGACCCGCGCCGAGGTGAAGTTCGAGGGCGACACCCTGGTGAACCGCATCGAGCTGAAGGGCATCGA
CTTCAAGGAGGACGGCAACATCCTGGGGCACAAGCTGGAGTACAACTACAACAGCCACAACGTCTATATC
ATGGCCGACAAGCAGAAGAACGGCATCAAGGTGAACTTCAAGATCCGCCACAACATCGAGGACGGCAGCG
TGCAGCTCGCCGACCACTACCAGCAGAACACCCCCATCGGCGACGGCCCCGTGCTGCTGCCCGACAACCA
CTACCTGAGCTACCAGTCCGCCCTGAGCAAAGACCCCAACGAGAAGCGCGATCACATGGTCCTGCTGGAG
TTCGTGACCGCCGCCGGGATCACTCTCGGCATGGACGAGCTGTACAAGTAGGCGGCCGCTCGAGTCTAGA
GGGCCCGTTTAAACCCGCTGATCAGCCTCGACTGTGCCTTCTAGTTGCCAGCCATCTGTTGTTTGCCCCT
CCCCCGTGCCTTCCTTGACCCTGGAAGGTGCCACTCCCACTGTCCTTTCCTAATAAAATGAGGAAATTGC
ATCGCATTGTCTGAGTAGGTGTCATTCTATTCTGGGGGGTGGGGTGGGGCAGGACAGCAAGGGGGAGGAT
TGGGAAGTCAATAGCAGGCATGCTGGGGATGCGGTGGGCTCTATGGCTTCTGAGGCGGAAAGAACCAGCT
GGGGCTCTAGGGGGTATCCCC
[124 nt withheld, positions 1212-1335]
C
[91 nt withheld, positions 1337-1427]
A
[49 nt withheld, positions 1429-1477]
CCTTTGACGTTGGAGTCCACGTTCTTT
[37 nt withheld, positions 1505-1541]
ACCCTATCTCGGTCTATTCTTTTGATTTATAAGGGATTTTGCCGATTTCGGCCTATTGGTTAAAAAATGA
GCTGATTTAACAAAAATTTAACGCGAATTAATTCTGTGGAATGTGTGTCAGTTAGGCTCAATTAGTCAGC
AACCATAGTCCCGCCCCTAACTCCGCCCATCCCGCCCCTAACTCCGCCCAGTTCCGCCCATTCTCCGCCC
CATGGCTGACTAATTTTTTTTATTTATGCAGAGGCCGAGGCCGCCTCTGCCTCTGAGCTATTCCAGAAGT
AGTGAGGAGGCTTTTTTGGAGGCCTAGGCTTTTGCAAAAAGCTCCCGGGAGCTTGTATATCCATTTTCGG
AGGTTGGGCTTCGGAATCGTTTTCCGGGACGCCGGCTGGATGATCCTCCAGCGCGGGGATCTCATGCTGG
AGTTCTTCGCCCACCCCAACTTGTTTATTGCAGCTTATAATGGTTACAAATAAAGCAATAGCATCACAAA
TTTCACAAATAAAGCATTTTTTTCACTGCATTCTAGTTGTGGTTTGTCCAAACTCATCAATGTATCTTAT
CATGTCTGTATACCGTCGACCTCTAGCTAGAGCTTGGCGTAATCATGGTCATAGCTGTTTCCTGTGTGAA
ATTGTTATCCGCTCACAATTCCACACAACATACGAGCCGGAAGCATAAAGTGTAAAGCCTGGGGTGCCTA
ATGAGTGAGCTAACTCACATTAATTGCGTTGCGCTCACTGCCCGCTTTCCAGTCGGGAAACCTGTCGTGC
CAGCTGCATTAATGAATCGGCCAACGCGCGGGGAGAGGCGGTTTGCGTATTGGGCGCTCTTCCGCTTCCT
CGCTCACTGACTCGCTGCGCTCGGTCGTTCGGCTGCGGCGAGCGGTATCAGCTCACTCAAAGGCGGTAAT
ACGGTTATCCACAGAATCAGGGGATAACGCAGGAAAGAACATGTGAGCAAAAGGCCAGCAAAAGGCCAGG
AACCGTAAAAAGGCCGCGTTGCTGGCGTTTTTCCATAGGCTCCGCCCCCCTGACGAGCATCACAAAAATC
GACGCTCAAGTCAGAGGTGGCGAAACCCGACAGGACTATAAAGATACCAGGCGTTTCCCCCTGGAAGCTC
CCTCGTGCGCTCTCCTGTTCCGACCCTGCCGCTTACCGGATACCTGTCCGCCTTTCTCCCTTCGGGAAGC
GTGGCGCTTTCTCATAGCTCACGCTGTAGGTATCTCAGTTCGGTGTAGGTCGTTCGCTCCAAGCTGGGCT
GTGTGCACGAACCCCCCGTTCAGCCCGACCGCTGCGCCTTATCCGGTAACTATCGTCTTGAGTCCAACCC
GGTAAGACACGACTTATCGCCACTGGCAGCAGCCACTGGTAACAGGATTAGCAGAGCGAGGTATGTAGGC
GGTGCTACAGAGTTCTTGAAGTGGTGGCCTAACTACGGCTACACTAGAAGAACAGTATTTGGTATCTGCG
CTCTGCTGAAGCCAGTTACCTTCGGAAAAAGAGTTGGTAGCTCTTGATCCGGCAAACAAACCACCGCTGG
TAGCGGTGGTTTTTTTGTTTGCAAGCAGCAGATTACGCGCAGAAAAAAAGGATCTCAAGAAGATCCTTTG
ATCTTTTCTACGGGGTCTGACGCTCAGTGGAACGAAAACTCACGTTAAGGGATTTTGGTCATGAGATTAT
CAAAAAGGATCTTCACCTAGATCCTTTTAAATTAAAAATGAAGTTTTAAATCAATCTAAAGTATATATGA
GTAAACTTGGTCTGACAGTTACCAATGCTTAATCAGTGAGGCACCTATCTCAGCGATCTGTCTATTTCGT
TCATCCATAGTTGCCTGACTCCCCGTCGTGTAGATAACTACGATACGGGAGGGCTTACCATCTGGCCCCA
GTGCTGCAATGATACCGCGAGATCCACGCTCACCGGCTCCAGATTTATCAGCAATAAACCAGCCAGCCGG
AAGGGCCGAGCGCAGAAGTGGTCCTGCAACTTTATCCGCCTCCATCCAGTCTATTAATTGTTGCCGGGAA
GCTAGAGTAAGTAGTTCGCCAGTTAATAGTTTGCGCAACGTTGTTGCCATTGCTACAGGCATCGTGGTGT
CACGCTCGTCGTTTGGTATGGCTTCATTCAGCTCCGGTTCCCAACGATCAAGGCGAGTTACATGATCCCC
CATGTTGTGCAAAAAAGCGGTTAGCTCCTTCGGTCCTCCGATCGTTGTCAGAAGTAAGTTGGCCGCAGTG
TTATCACTCATGGTTATGGCAGCACTGCATAATTCTCTTACTGTCATGCCATCCGTAAGATGCTTTTCTG
TGACTGGTGAGTACTCAACCAAGTCATTCTGAGAATAGTGTATGCGGCGACCGAGTTGCTCTTGCCCGGC
GTCAATACGGGATAATACCGCGCCACATAGCAGAACTTTAAAAGTGCTCATCATTGGAAAACGTTCTTCG
GGGCGAAAACTCTCAAGGATCTTACCGCTGTTGAGATCCAGTTCGATGTAACCCACTCGTGCACCCAACT
GATCTTCAGCATCTTTTACTTTCACCAGCGTTTCTGGGTGAGCAAAAACAGGAAGGCAAAATGCCGCAAA
AAAGGGAATAAGGGCGACACGGAAATGTTGAATACTCATACTCTTCCTTTTTCAATATTATTGAAGCATT
TATCAGGGTTATTGTCTCATGAGCGGATACATATTTGAATGTATTTAGAAAAATAAACAAATAGGGGTTC
CGCGCACATTTCCCCGAAAA
Features (pLannotate 1.2.2; 16 found; start..end, strand, type, name):
    114..130     +  promoter       minP (fragment): minimal TATA-box promoter with low basal activity
    172..888     +  CDS            EYFP: EYFP is a basic (constitutively fluorescent) green/yellow fluorescent protein published in 1996, derived from Aequorea victoria. It is reported to be a very rapidly-maturing weak dimer with high acid sensitivity.
    942..1053    +  polyA_signal   bGH poly(A) signal: bovine growth hormone polyadenylation signal
   1170..1191    +  promoter       SV40 promoter (fragment): SV40 enhancer and early promoter
   1212..1640    +  rep_origin     f1 ori (sequence partly withheld): f1 bacteriophage origin of replication; arrow indicates direction of (+) strand synthesis
   1645..1667    +  promoter       SV40 promoter (fragment): SV40 enhancer and early promoter
   1668..1859    +  promoter       SV40 promoter: SV40 early promoter
   1886..1984    +  CDS            ble (fragment): BLE_KLEPN - Experimental evidence at protein level: Swiss-Prot protein existence level 1. Binding protein with a strong affinity to the bleomycin family of antibiotics. Binds to CL990; an antimitotic-antibiotic compound. From Klebsiella pneumoniae.
   1979..2100    +  polyA_signal   SV40 poly(A) signal: SV40 polyadenylation signal
   2173..2189    -  protein_bind   lac operator: The lac repressor binds to the lac operator to inhibit transcription in E. coli. This inhibition can be relieved by adding lactose or isopropyl-β-D-thiogalactopyranoside (IPTG). lac repressor encoded by lacI
   2197..2227    -  promoter       lac promoter: promoter for the E. coli lac operon
   2242..2263    -  protein_bind   CAP binding site: CAP binding activates transcription in the presence of cAMP. E. coli catabolite activator protein
   2276..2368    -  CDS            lacI (fragment): lac repressor; lacI; The lac repressor binds to the lac operator to inhibit transcription in E. coli. This inhibition can be relieved by adding lactose or isopropyl-β-D-thiogalactopyranoside (IPTG).
   2551..3139    -  rep_origin     ori: high-copy-number ColE1/pMB1/pBR322/pUC origin of replication
   3310..4170    -  CDS            AmpR: β-lactamase; bla; confers resistance to ampicillin, carbenicillin, and related antibiotics
   4171..4275    -  promoter       AmpR promoter: bla
