[The description below was written by a language model from this plasmid's Addgene catalogue record and pLannotate feature annotations shown in this document.]
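Description:
pPD929 ZF37x1-Compact_EYFP is a 4.3 kb mammalian reporter plasmid from the COMET synthetic-biology toolkit, built on the pPD540 Reporter Template v3 backbone. It is propagated in E. coli through a high-copy ColE1/pUC-type origin and selected with ampicillin via the AmpR (β-lactamase) gene and its native promoter. An f1 phage origin is also present, along with lac promoter/operator and CAP-site remnants typical of pUC-derived backbones.

The payload is a synthetic inducible promoter, ZF37x1-Compact, cloned between BglII and NheI sites that both remain intact, so the promoter module can be swapped. The name suggests a single binding site for the zinc-finger domain ZF37 in a "compact" arrangement, although the binding site itself is not annotated in the feature table. What is detected is a fragment of a minimal TATA-box promoter with low basal activity immediately upstream of the EYFP coding sequence, which is terminated by the bovine growth hormone polyadenylation signal. In this design, EYFP should be expressed weakly on its own and rise when a cognate ZF37-based transcription factor is supplied in trans, giving a fluorescent readout of promoter activity.

Downstream, the table shows an SV40 early promoter followed by only a short fragment of a bleomycin-family resistance gene and the SV40 poly(A) signal. The mammalian selection cassette therefore appears truncated, and the record lists no mammalian selectable marker. This is consistent with use by transient transfection to characterise zinc-finger transcription factors and genetic programs in mammalian cells.
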