Addgene plasmid #138924: pPD929 ZF37x1-Compact_EYFP
Purpose: EYFP reporter vector for the ZF37x1-Compact promoter
Depositing lab: Joshua Leonard. Depositing organization: Northwestern University. Publication: The COMET toolkit for composing customizable genetic programs in mammalian cells. Donahue PS, Draut JW, Muldoon JJ, Edelstein HI, Bagheri N, Leonard JN. Nat Commun. 2020 Feb 7;11(1):779. doi: 10.1038/s41467-019-14147-5. PubMed 32034124.
Backbone
  Vector backbone: pPD540 Reporter Template v3
  Vector type: Mammalian Expression, Synthetic Biology
Growth in bacteria
  Bacterial resistance: Ampicillin, 100 μg/mL
  Growth temperature: 37°C
  Growth strain: DH5alpha
  Copy number: High Copy
Gene/Insert
  Gene/Insert name: ZF37x1-Compact
  Species: Synthetic
  Promoter: ZF37x1-Compact
  Cloning method: Restriction Enzyme; 5′ cloning site BglII (not destroyed); 3′ cloning site NheI (not destroyed)
  Sequencing primers: 5′ CGACACGGAAATGTTGAATAC; 3′ TAGAAGGCACAGTCGAGG
Terms and licenses: Academic/Nonprofit Terms; Industry Terms: Not Available to Industry
Depositor comments: Leonard Lab plasmid reference number: L1474
How to cite: pPD929 ZF37x1-Compact_EYFP was a gift from Joshua Leonard (Addgene plasmid # 138924 ; http://n2t.net/addgene:138924 ; RRID:Addgene_138924)
