>Addgene plasmid #138924 | pPD929 ZF37x1-Compact_EYFP | depositor partial sequence | sequence record 268515 | ZF37x1-Compact promoter
AGATCTGCGAGTCAGTGCAGACGGCAAGTGGTCGAGTGCCACTTGCCGTCTGCACGATCCCTCTGCCGTG
AGGACGTGTACGCTCTCTAGAGGGTATATAATGGGGGCCACTAGTCTACTACCAGAGCTCATCGCTAGC
